>Addgene plasmid #27691 | CALM-pmCherryN1 | addgene full sequence | sequence record 443045 | Addgene NGS Result
CTTCTGGAATAGCTCAGAGGCCGAGGCGGCCTCGGCCTCTGCATAAATAAAAAAAATTAGTCAGCCATGG
GGCGGAGAATGGGCGGAACTGGGCGGAGTTAGGGGCGGGATGGGCGGAGTTAGGGGCGGGACTATGGTTG
CTGACTAATTGAGATGCATGCTTTGCATACTTCTGCCTGCTGGGGAGCCTGGGGACTTTCCACACCTGGT
TGCTGACTAATTGAGATGCATGCTTTGCATACTTCTGCCTGCTGGGGAGCCTGGGGACTTTCCACACCCT
AACTGACACACATTCCACAGCTGGTTCTTTCCGCCTCAGGACTCTTCCTTTTTCAATATTATTGAAGCAT
TTATCAGGGTTATTGTCTCATGAGCGGATACATATTTGAATGTATTTAGAAAAATAAACAAATAGGGGTT
CCGCGCACATTTCCCCGAAAAGTGCCACCTG
[124 nt withheld, positions 452-575]
C
[91 nt withheld, positions 577-667]
A
[49 nt withheld, positions 669-717]
CCTTTGACGTTGGAGTCCACGTTCTTT
[37 nt withheld, positions 745-781]
ACCCTATCTCGGTCTATTCTTTTGATTTATAAGGGATTTTGCCGATTTCGGCCTATTGGTTAAAAAATGA
GCTGATTTAACAAAAATTTAACGCGAATTTTAACAAAATATTAACGCTTACAATTTACGCCTTAAGATAC
ATTGATGAGTTTGGACAAACCACAACTAGAATGCAGTGAAAAAAATGCTTTATTTGTGAAATTTGTGATG
CTATTGCTTTATTTGTAACCATTATAAGCTGCAATAAACAAGTTAACAACAACAATTGCATTCATTTTAT
GTTTCAGGTTCAGGGGGAGGTGTGGGAGGTTTTTTAAAGCAAGTAAAACCTCTACAAATGTGGTATGGCT
GATTATGATCTAGAGTCGCGGCCGCTTTATTGTACAGCTCGTCCATGCCGCCGGTGGAGTGGCGGCCCTC
GGCGCGTTCGTACTGTTCCACGATGGTGTAGTCCTCGTTGTGGGAGGTGATGTCCAACTTGATGTTGACG
TTGTAGGCGCCGGGCAGCTGCACGGGCTTCTTGGCCTTGTAGGTGGTCTTGACCTCAGCGTCGTAGTGGC
CGCCGTCCTTCAGCTTCAGCCTCTGCTTGATCTCGCCCTTCAGGGCGCCGTCCTCGGGGTACATCCGCTC
GGAGGAGGCCTCCCAGCCCATGGTCTTCTTCTGCATTACGGGGCCGTCGGAGGGGAAGTTGGTGCCGCGC
AGCTTCACCTTGTAGATGAACTCGCCGTCCTGCAGGGAGGAGTCCTGGGTCACGGTCACCACGCCGCCGT
CCTCGAAGTTCATCACGCGCTCCCACTTGAAGCCCTCGGGGAAGGACAGCTTCAAGTAGTCGGGGATGTC
GGCGGGGTGCTTCACGTAGGCCTTGGAGCCGTACATGAACTGAGGGGACAGGATGTCCCAGGCGAAGGGC
AGGGGGCCACCCTTGGTCACCTTCAGCTTGGCGGTCTGGGTGCCCTCGTAGGGGCGGCCCTCGCCCTCGC
CCTCGATCTCGAACTCGTGGCCGTTCACGGAGCCCTCCATGTGCACCTTGAAGCGCATGAACTCCTTGAT
GATGGCCATGTTATCCTCCTCGCCCTTGCTCACCATGGTGGCGACCGGTGGATCCCGGGCCAGCTGACCC
TTGGTCGAACCCGAGGTCGAACCCATCCGCATAAACTGTATCTGTGCTCCTGATACAGGGCCAAAGGGGT
TTGGTGGTCTCATGACAGGCTGGCTGTATATTAAGGTTGGTTGTGTCATTACAGGTACACTTCCCATCTG
AGGAGGAATTCCATATCCTATCATGCCCGTTGGTGTAGTAGCAGGATAGGCCATTACAGGGGGCGCGTAT
TGTGGAAAATGCATGCCATTCATTGTTGCAGCGCTCCAGGCAGTTGTTGGTGCAACCTTTGGTTGCCAGT
TAGATCCTCCAGTTAACTTCTTTTCACCTGGTTGACTCCAACTTACATCATTCTTAGTGGTTCCATTTCC
AATGCCAAGATTGCCCACAAGGTTGGCTAAAGATGAATCCAAGTCGTCAGACACTAATTTGTTAGGCGGA
AGTTTGGCAACAGGAAGACTCTGGTTCTGGGAGGCCACTGTTGGTTTGAGAAGTCCACCACCAGAATCTA
CAGCAACATTCGTAGATTTATTTCCAAACACAGATTCAAAGTCAACATTAAGGCCAGCTGAAGAATGTGG
CTGTGCAACTGGAGAAGGACTGAATCCAACAAACATCTCATGAGTAGGTGTCCTAGTAGTAAAAGTGGAT
ACATCTGAAGCAATGGGCAGGTGAACATCACCACTACTTTTTGTGAGGAAAGGGTTTAAGCTTGGAATGG
CATCCTCAACAGCATCTAGAGTAGCAGAGAAAGGATCTCCCCATGTACTCGCTCCCTGAGGAGCAGCCGA
CATGGCGTGGACAGACGGGTGAAAGGTTGGCTGCTGCAAGTCAAGCAGGTCATTTGGCAGCTTAGATGTG
CTGTTAGAAGAACTAGGGGTAGAAAATATGTCGATGGCTGGTGCAGTCATTATTCCCCCTGCTGAGGTGG
ACACCGGAGAGGCTGCAGTTGTTAGAGAGGTATGCGGTTTCTTTGCAAGTTCTTTTAGACGCTGTTCCTT
TAATGCTTTTAAACGAGCCTGTTCTTCCTCTAATGCTGCCTGTTTTTCCCTTTCATCCACTTTGGTCAGA
GATAGGCCAGTGCTTGCCAAAGAAGAGACTGCATTGGAAAGTGTTGTAGCCCTGCTTGCAGCTGTGGAAT
CTTTGATTTTCTTTCCTTCCAAGGAAGCTAAATGTTGTTCTAAAGCATCAAGAAGACTGCTGGGGGCCTG
TGAAAGATCTGGAATATCTCCTCTGTCAATTCCAACTTGCTCTGCAACTTTCAGAAACTCTGAGATTCTT
GTCATCCTAGTCAGAAACTTCTTATAGATGTCAAGACCTTCTTTGCACTGGTTCTTTTTCATATCAAAAT
ATTTTTCCAATAAATTAATAATTCCTTCATTGTATGCTGCAAATAGTCTAATGGCATCTTTGAAGAGGAG
CATGAAGGCAGCATTTATTACCCCATTTGTAAGTTCATTACTATTAACATTAAAATCAAGAAGTGCATCC
ATTTGATTTTGGATAATTGGTACAGTTTTTAAGAGTTTTTCTGTGTTCATTGTTCTCATAACTCCATCAG
CTCCTCTCTTCACTTTTGTGAAATCGAATGCAACTTGTCTGTATGAAACTGCTTTTTCATTTAAGTATCT
ACTATACCGTCTAATAAATGTAGACATATCATATCCTTGCAATCCACTTTTATCCAAAAAATTGCTTAAG
TTAAACAATGTGTTTCTTGAAGCCAAATACTGAATGAAACGCTCATTTCCATAAACCATCAAATGATGAG
TTGTAATGAGTGATTTGAAGACCACCACCCAACTACTGTTAGTAGTTCTTTCAAACAAACTGTCCGCCAA
CTGTGGGATGTTCACATTCATCTCATTTGTACACTGAATTAAGTAGTCCAGGTGCTTTTTCTTGGGGCCC
ATGATCTCGTGGGTCGTGGCCTTGCATACTGTCTTAGATACCGCGGAGCCAGTGACACTGTGCTGGGCCG
CGGTGATTCGGTCCGTCAGGCTCTGGCCAGACATGGTCTCGAGATCTGAGTCCGGTAGCGCTAGCGGATC
TGACGGTTCACTAAACCAGCTCTGCTTATATAGACCTCCCACCGTACACGCCTACCGCCCATTTGCGTCA
ATGGGGCGGAGTTGTTACGACATTTTGGAAAGTCCCGTTGATTTTGGTGCCAAAACAAACTCCCATTGAC
GTCAATGGGGTGGAGACTTGGAAATCCCCGTGAGTCAAACCGCTATCCACGCCCATTGATGTACTGCCAA
AACCGCATCACCATGGTAATAGCGATGACTAATACGTAGATGTACTGCCAAGTAGGAAAGTCCCATAAGG
TCATGTACTGGGCATAATGCCAGGCGGGCCATTTACCGTCATTGACGTCAATAGGGGGCGTACTTGGCAT
ATGATACACTTGATGTACTGCCAAGTGGGCAGTTTACCGTAAATACTCCACCCATTGACGTCAATGGAAA
GTCCCTATTGGCGTTACTATGGGAACATACGTCATTATTGACGTCAATGGGCGGGGGTCGTTGGGCGGTC
AGCCAGGCGGGCCATTTACCGTAAGTTATGTAACGCGGAACTCCATATATGGGCTATGAACTAATGACCC
CGTAATTGATTACTATTAATAACTAATGCATGGCGGTAATACGGTTATCCACAGAATCAGGGGATAACGC
AGGAAAGAACATGTGAGCAAAAGGCCAGCAAAAGGCCAGGAACCGTAAAAAGGCCGCGTTGCTGGCGTTT
TTCCATAGGCTCCGCCCCCCTGACGAGCATCACAAAAATCGACGCTCAAGTCAGAGGTGGCGAAACCCGA
CAGGACTATAAAGATACCAGGCGTTTCCCCCTGGAAGCTCCCTCGTGCGCTCTCCTGTTCCGACCCTGCC
GCTTACCGGATACCTGTCCGCCTTTCTCCCTTCGGGAAGCGTGGCGCTTTCTCATAGCTCACGCTGTAGG
TATCTCAGTTCGGTGTAGGTCGTTCGCTCCAAGCTGGGCTGTGTGCACGAACCCCCCGTTCAGCCCGACC
GCTGCGCCTTATCCGGTAACTATCGTCTTGAGTCCAACCCGGTAAGACACGACTTATCGCCACTGGCAGC
AGCCACTGGTAACAGGATTAGCAGAGCGAGGTATGTAGGCGGTGCTACAGAGTTCTTGAAGTGGTGGCCT
AACTACGGCTACACTAGAAGAACAGTATTTGGTATCTGCGCTCTGCTGAAGCCAGTTACCTTCGGAAAAA
GAGTTGGTAGCTCTTGATCCGGCAAACAAACCACCGCTGGTAGCGGTGGTTTTTTTGTTTGCAAGCAGCA
GATTACGCGCAGAAAAAAAGGATCTCAAGAAGATCCTTTGATCTTTTCTACGGGGTCTGACGCTCAGTGG
AACGAAAACTCACGTTAAGGGATTTTGGTCATGAGATTATCAAAAAGGATCTTCACCTAGATCCTTTTAA
ATTAAAAATGAAGTTTTAAATCAATCTAAAGTATATATGAGTAACCTGAGGCTATGGCAGGGCCTGCCGC
CCCGACGTTGGCTGCGAGCCCTGGGCCTTCACCCGAACTTGGGGGGTGGGGTGGGGAAAAGGAAGAAACG
CGGGCGTATTGGCCCCAATGGGGTCTCGGTGGGGTATCGACAGAGTGCCAGCCCTGGGACCGAACCCCGC
GTTTATGAACAAACGACCCAACACCGTGCGTTTTATTCTGTCTTTTTATTGCCGTCATAGCGCGGGTTCC
TTCCGGTATTGTCTCCTTCCGTGTTTCAGTTAGCCTCCCCCTAGGGTGGGCGAAGAACTCCAGCATGAGA
TCCCCGCGCTGGAGGATCATCCAGCCGGCGTCCCGGAAAACGATTCCGAAGCCCAACCTTTCATAGAAGG
CGGCGGTGGAATCGAAATCTCGTGATGGCAGGTTGGGCGTCGCTTGGTCGGTCATTTCGAACCCCAGAGT
CCCGCTCAGAAGAACTCGTCAAGAAGGCGATAGAAGGCGATGCGCTGCGAATCGGGAGCGGCGATACCGT
AAAGCACGAGGAAGCGGTCAGCCCATTCGCCGCCAAGCTCTTCAGCAATATCACGGGTAGCCAACGCTAT
GTCCTGATAGCGGTCCGCCACACCCAGCCGGCCACAGTCGATGAATCCAGAAAAGCGGCCATTTTCCACC
ATGATATTCGGCAAGCAGGCATCGCCATGGGTCACGACGAGATCCTCGCCGTCGGGCATGCTCGCCTTGA
GCCTGGCGAACAGTTCGGCTGGCGCGAGCCCCTGATGCTCTTCGTCCAGATCATCCTGATCGACAAGACC
GGCTTCCATCCGAGTACGTGCTCGCTCGATGCGATGTTTCGCTTGGTGGTCGAATGGGCAGGTAGCCGGA
TCAAGCGTATGCAGCCGCCGCATTGCATCAGCCATGATGGATACTTTCTCGGCAGGAGCAAGGTGAGATG
ACAGGAGATCCTGCCCCGGCACTTCGCCCAATAGCAGCCAGTCCCTTCCCGCTTCAGTGACAACGTCGAG
CACAGCTGCGCAAGGAACGCCCGTCGTGGCCAGCCACGATAGCCGCGCTGCCTCGTCTTGCAGTTCATTC
AGGGCACCGGACAGGTCGGTCTTGACAAAAAGAACCGGGCGCCCCTGCGCTGACAGCCGGAACACGGCGG
CATCAGAGCAGCCGATTGTCTGTTGTGCCCAGTCATAGCCGAATAGCCTCTCCACCCAAGCGGCCGGAGA
ACCTGCGTGCAATCCATCTTGTTCAATCATGCGAAACGATCCTCATCCTGTCTCTTGATCGATCTTTGCA
AAAGCCTAGGCCTCCAAAAAAGCCTCCTCACTA
Features (pLannotate 1.2.2; 16 found; start..end, strand, type, name):
    321..425     -  promoter       AmpR promoter: bla
    452..880     +  rep_origin     f1 ori (sequence partly withheld): f1 bacteriophage origin of replication; arrow indicates direction of (+) strand synthesis
    914..1035    -  polyA_signal   SV40 poly(A) signal: SV40 polyadenylation signal
   1058..1141    -  CDS            large T antigen (fragment): large T antigen from SV40 (simian virus 40)
   1161..1867    -  CDS            mCherry (fragment): monomeric derivative of DsRed fluorescent protein (Shaner et al., 2004) mammalian codon-optimized
   1875..1892    -  misc_feature   MCS (fragment): multiple cloning site
   1931..3895    -  CDS            Picalm: PICAL_MOUSE - Also known as Calm, Fit1. Experimental evidence at protein level: Swiss-Prot protein existence level 1. Cytoplasmic adapter protein that plays a critical role in clathrin-mediated endocytosis which is important in processes such as internalization of cell receptors, synaptic transmission or removal of apoptotic cells. Recruits AP-2 and attaches clathrin triskelions to the cytoplasmic side of plasma membrane leading to clathrin-coated vesicles (CCVs) assembly. Furthermore, regulates clathrin-coated vesicle size and maturation by directly sensing and driving membrane curvature. In
   3899..3926    -  misc_feature   MCS (fragment): multiple cloning site
   3949..4152    -  promoter       CMV promoter: human cytomegalovirus (CMV) immediate early promoter
   4153..4456    -  enhancer       CMV enhancer: human cytomegalovirus immediate early enhancer
   4631..5219    -  rep_origin     ori: high-copy-number ColE1/pMB1/pBR322/pUC origin of replication
   5441..5457    +  polyA_signal   bGH poly(A) signal (fragment): bovine growth hormone polyadenylation signal
   5548..5595    -  polyA_signal   HSV TK poly(A) signal: herpes simplex virus thymidine kinase polyadenylation signal (Cole and Stacy, 1985)
   5654..5806    -  CDS            ble (fragment): BLE_KLEPN - Experimental evidence at protein level: Swiss-Prot protein existence level 1. Binding protein with a strong affinity to the bleomycin family of antibiotics. Binds to CL990; an antimitotic-antibiotic compound. From Klebsiella pneumoniae.
   5827..6621    -  CDS            NeoR/KanR: aminoglycoside phosphotransferase from Tn5; aph(3')-II (or nptII); confers resistance to neomycin, kanamycin, and G418 (Geneticin®)
   6656..319     -  promoter       SV40 promoter (across the origin): SV40 enhancer and early promoter
