[The description below was written by a language model from this plasmid's Addgene catalogue record and pLannotate feature annotations shown in this document.]
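Description:
CALM-pmCherryN1 is a mammalian expression plasmid built on the Clontech pmCherry-N1 backbone, carrying mouse CALM (Picalm) fused at its C terminus to the red fluorescent protein mCherry. The sequenced construct is about 6.7 kb. The roughly 2 kb Picalm coding sequence, derived from an IMAGE cDNA clone, was inserted between the XhoI and XmaI sites of the multiple cloning site, both of which were retained. It lies downstream of the human cytomegalovirus immediate early enhancer and promoter and in frame with the mammalian codon-optimized mCherry, with an SV40 polyadenylation signal terminating the transcript.

The plasmid replicates in E. coli from a high-copy ColE1/pUC-type origin and also carries an f1 phage origin for single-stranded DNA production. A single Tn5 aminoglycoside phosphotransferase gene (NeoR/KanR) provides both selections. It is preceded by a bacterial bla-type promoter for kanamycin resistance in bacteria and by the SV40 enhancer/early promoter for G418 selection in mammalian cells, and it is followed by the HSV TK polyadenylation signal. The short large T antigen, ble and bGH poly(A) fragments in the annotation are partial matches and probably backbone remnants rather than functional elements. The depositor notes that the plasmid may grow slowly in bacteria.

Picalm is a cytoplasmic adaptor that recruits AP-2 and clathrin to the plasma membrane and influences the size and maturation of clathrin-coated vesicles. The fusion therefore serves as a live-cell fluorescent marker of this protein. It was deposited with a study surveying the molecular dynamics of clathrin-mediated endocytosis in mammalian cells, which fits its use for imaging CALM recruitment at endocytic sites.
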