Addgene plasmid #27691: CALM-pmCherryN1
Depositing lab: Christien Merrifield. Depositing organization: MRC Laboratory of Molecular Biology. Publication: A high precision survey of the molecular dynamics of Mammalian clathrin-mediated endocytosis. Taylor MJ, Perrais D, Merrifield CJ. PLoS Biol. 2011 Mar . 9(3):e1000604. 10.1371/journal.pbio.1000604 PubMed 21445324.
Backbone
  Vector backbone: pmCherry-N1
  Backbone manufacturer: Clontech
  Backbone size w/o insert (bp): 4722
  Vector type: Mammalian Expression
  Selectable markers: Neomycin (select with G418)
Growth in bacteria
  Bacterial resistance: Kanamycin, 50 μg/mL
  Growth temperature: 37°C
  Growth strain: DH5alpha
  Copy number: Unknown
Gene/Insert
  Gene/Insert name: CALM
  Species: M. musculus (mouse)
  Insert size (bp): 2000
  Entrez Gene: Picalm (a.k.a. CALM, CLTH, PAP180, fit-1, fit1, mKIAA4114)
  Tag / fusion protein: mCherry (C terminal on insert)
  Cloning method: Restriction Enzyme; 5′ cloning site XhoI (not destroyed); 3′ cloning site XmaI (not destroyed)
  Sequencing primers: 5′ CMV-F; 3′ mCherry-R 5'-TTGGTCACCTTCAGCTTGG
Terms and licenses: Academic/Nonprofit Terms; Industry Terms: Not Available to Industry
Depositor comments: Cloned from IMAGE clone: 2651109 (MGC:19382). This plasmid may be slow growing in bacteria. For difficult constructs you can use TG1s (they are Endonuclease positive, but good for cloning) and INV F' E.coli strains. The latter give the best results. Also when growing in culture try to switch to 2xTY media, which is richer that LB.
How to cite: CALM-pmCherryN1 was a gift from Christien Merrifield (Addgene plasmid # 27691 ; http://n2t.net/addgene:27691 ; RRID:Addgene_27691)
