>Addgene plasmid #27691 | CALM-pmCherryN1 | addgene partial sequence | sequence record 34027 | 27691 with mCherry-R
GCATGAACTCCTTGATGATGGCCATGTTATCCTCCTCGCCCTTGCTCACCATGGTGGCGACCGGTGGATC
CCGGGCCAGCTGACCCTTGGTCGAACCCGAGGTCGAACCCATCCGCATAAACTGTATCTGTGCTCCTGAT
ACAGGGCCAAAGGGGTTTGGTGGTCTCATGACAGGCTGGCTGTATATTAAGGTTGGTTGTGTCATTACAG
GTACACTTCCCATCTGAGGAGGAATTCCATATCCTATCATGCCCGTTGGTGTAGTAGCAGGATAGGCCAT
TACAGGGGGCGCGTATTGTGGAAAATGCATGCCATTCATTGTTGCAGCGCTCCAGGCAGTTGTTGGTGCA
ACCTTTGGTTGCCAGTTAGATCCTCCAGTTAACTTCTTTTCACCTGGTTGACTCCAACTTACATCATTCT
TAGTGGTTCCATTTCCAATGCCAAGATTGCCCACAAGGTTGGCTAAAGATGAATCCAAGTCGTCAGACAC
TAATTTGTTAGGCGGAAGTTTGGCAACAGGAAGACTCTGGTTCTGGGAGGCCACTGTTGGTTTGAGAAGT
CCACCACCAGAATCTACAGCAACATTCGTAGATTTATTTCCAAACACAGATTCAAAGTCAACATTAAGGC
CAGCTGAAGAATGTGGCTGTGCAACTGGAGAAGGACTGAATCCAACAAACATCTCATGAGTAGGTGTCC
